>Addgene plasmid #66430 | MC4R-Tango | addgene full sequence | sequence record 314166 | Addgene NGS Result
GACATTGATTATTGACTAGTTATTAATAGTAATCAATTACGGGGTCATTAGTTCATAGCCCATATATGGA
GTTCCGCGTTACATAACTTACGGTAAATGGCCCGCCTGGCTGACCGCCCAACGACCCCCGCCCATTGACG
TCAATAATGACGTATGTTCCCATAGTAACGCCAATAGGGACTTTCCATTGACGTCAATGGGTGGAGTATT
TACGGTAAACTGCCCACTTGGCAGTACATCAAGTGTATCATATGCCAAGTACGCCCCCTATTGACGTCAA
TGACGGTAAATGGCCCGCCTGGCATTATGCCCAGTACATGACCTTATGGGACTTTCCTACTTGGCAGTAC
ATCTACGTATTAGTCATCGCTATTACCATGGTGATGCGGTTTTGGCAGTACATCAATGGGCGTGGATAGC
GGTTTGACTCACGGGGATTTCCAAGTCTCCACCCCATTGACGTCAATGGGAGTTTGTTTTGGCACCAAAA
TCAACGGGACTTTCCAAAATGTCGTAACAACTCCGCCCCATTGACGCAAATGGGCGGTAGGCGTGTACGG
TGGGAGGTCTATATAAGCAGAGCTCTCTGGCTAACTAGAGAACCCACTGCTTACTGGCTTATCGAAATTA
ATACGACTCACTATAGGGAGACCCAAGCTGGCTAGCGTTTAAACTTAAGCTTGGTACCGAGCTCGGATCC
ACTAGTCCAGTGTGGTGGAATTCTGCAGATATCCAGCACAGTGGCGGCCGCGCCACCATGAAGACGATCA
TCGCCCTGAGCTACATCTTCTGCCTGGTATTCGCCGACTACAAGGACGATGATGACGCCAGCATCGATAT
GGTGAATAGCACGCACCGCGGAATGCACACGAGCCTTCATCTGTGGAACAGAAGCTCTTATCGGCTCCAT
TCTAATGCCTCAGAGTCACTCGGGAAGGGGTACTCCGACGGAGGTTGCTATGAGCAGCTGTTCGTAAGCC
CCGAAGTTTTCGTGACCCTGGGAGTGATTTCACTCCTGGAAAACATACTGGTGATAGTGGCTATCGCTAA
AAATAAAAACCTCCACAGTCCTATGTACTTCTTCATCTGCAGTTTGGCTGTCGCCGATATGCTCGTGAGT
GTTTCAAATGGGAGTGAGACCATAGTGATCACTTTGCTGAACAGCACAGATACCGATGCTCAAAGCTTTA
CTGTAAATATAGATAACGTGATTGATAGCGTCATCTGTTCTTCTCTGCTTGCGTCTATTTGCAGTTTGTT
GAGCATTGCAGTCGACCGCTACTTCACTATTTTCTACGCCCTGCAGTATCATAACATAATGACAGTGAAG
CGCGTGGGTATCATTATCTCCTGTATCTGGGCAGCTTGTACTGTTAGCGGCATTCTGTTTATAATTTATT
CCGATAGTAGCGCCGTCATTATCTGTTTGATTACAATGTTCTTCACTATGCTCGCTCTCATGGCCAGTCT
GTATGTCCATATGTTTCTGATGGCTAGACTCCATATCAAGCGGATCGCCGTCCTGCCGGGAACCGGAGCT
ATTCGCCAAGGCGCGAATATGAAGGGGGCGATTACCCTTACAATCCTGATCGGCGTGTTTGTGGTGTGTT
GGGCGCCCTTCTTCCTGCACCTGATTTTCTACATATCCTGCCCCCAGAATCCTTACTGCGTGTGCTTCAT
GTCACATTTCAACCTGTATCTGATTCTGATTATGTGCAACAGCATCATAGATCCCCTCATTTATGCACTG
AGAAGTCAAGAGCTGCGGAAGACCTTCAAGGAGATCATCTGTTGCTACCCGCTCGGCGGACTGTGTGATC
TGTCCTCCAGGTATATCGATACCGGTGGACGCACCCCACCCAGCCTGGGTCCCCAAGATGAGTCCTGCAC
CACCGCCAGCTCCTCCCTGGCCAAGGACACTTCATCGACCGGTGAGAACCTGTACTTCCAGCTAAGATTA
GATAAAAGTAAAGTGATTAACAGCGCATTAGAGCTGCTTAATGAGGTCGGAATCGAAGGTTTAACAACCC
GTAAACTCGCCCAGAAGCTAGGTGTAGAGCAGCCTACATTGTATTGGCATGTAAAAAATAAGCGGGCTTT
GCTCGACGCCTTAGCCATTGAGATGTTAGATAGGCACCATACTCACTTTTGCCCTTTAGAAGGGGAAAGC
TGGCAAGATTTTTTACGTAATAACGCTAAAAGTTTTAGATGTGCTTTACTAAGTCATCGCGATGGAGCAA
AAGTACATTTAGGTACACGGCCTACAGAAAAACAGTATGAAACTCTCGAAAATCAATTAGCCTTTTTATG
CCAACAAGGTTTTTCACTAGAGAATGCATTATATGCACTCAGCGCTGTGGGGCATTTTACTTTAGGTTGC
GTATTGGAAGATCAAGAGCATCAAGTCGCTAAAGAAGAAAGGGAAACACCTACTACTGATAGTATGCCGC
CATTATTACGACAAGCTATCGAATTATTTGATCACCAAGGTGCAGAGCCAGCCTTCTTATTCGGCCTTGA
ATTGATCATATGCGGATTAGAAAAACAACTTAAATGTGAAAGTGGGTCCGCGTACAGCCGCGCGCGTACG
AAAAACAATTACGGGTCTACCATCGAGGGCCTGCTCGATCTCCCGGACGACGACGCCCCCGAAGAGGCGG
GGCTGGCGGCTCCGCGCCTGTCCTTTCTCCCCGCGGGACACACGCGCAGACTGTCGACGGCCCCCCCGAC
CGATGTCAGCCTGGGGGACGAGCTCCACTTAGACGGCGAGGACGTGGCGATGGCGCATGCCGACGCGCTA
GACGATTTCGATCTGGACATGTTGGGGGACGGGGATTCCCCGGGTCCGGGATTTACCCCCCACGACTCCG
CCCCCTACGGCGCTCTGGATATGGCCGACTTCGAGTTTGAGCAGATGTTTACCGATGCCCTTGGAATTGA
CGAGTACGGTGGGTAGTCTAGAGGGCCCGTTTAAACCCGCTGATCAGCCTCGACTGTGCCTTCTAGTTGC
CAGCCATCTGTTGTTTGCCCCTCCCCCGTGCCTTCCTTGACCCTGGAAGGTGCCACTCCCACTGTCCTTT
CCTAATAAAATGAGGAAATTGCATCGCATTGTCTGAGTAGGTGTCATTCTATTCTGGGGGGTGGGGTGGG
GCAGGACAGCAAGGGGGAGGATTGGGAAGACAATAGCAGGCATGCTGGGGATGCGGTGGGCTCTATGGCT
TCTGAGGCGGAAAGAACCAGCTGGGGCTCTAGGGGGTATCCCC
[124 nt withheld, positions 3264-3387]
C
[91 nt withheld, positions 3389-3479]
A
[49 nt withheld, positions 3481-3529]
CCTTTGACGTTGGAGTCCACGTTCTTT
[37 nt withheld, positions 3557-3593]
ACCCTATCTCGGTCTATTCTTTTGATTTATAAGGGATTTTGCCGATTTCGGCCTATTGGTTAAAAAATGA
GCTGATTTAACAAAAATTTAACGCGAATTAATTCTGTGGAATGTGTGTCAGTTAGGGTGTGGAAAGTCCC
CAGGCTCCCCAGCAGGCAGAAGTATGCAAAGCATGCATCTCAATTAGTCAGCAACCAGGTGTGGAAAGTC
CCCAGGCTCCCCAGCAGGCAGAAGTATGCAAAGCATGCATCTCAATTAGTCAGCAACCATAGTCCCGCCC
CTAACTCCGCCCATCCCGCCCCTAACTCCGCCCAGTTCCGCCCATTCTCCGCCCCATGGCTGACTAATTT
TTTTTATTTATGCAGAGGCCGAGGCCGCCTCTGCCTCTGAGCTATTCCAGAAGTAGTGAGGAGGCTTTTT
TGGAGGCCTAGGCTTTTGCAAAAAGCTCCCGGGAGCTTGTATATCCATTTTCGGATCTGATCAAGAGACA
GGATGAGGATCGTTTCGCATGATTGAACAAGATGGATTGCACGCAGGTTCTCCGGCCGCTTGGGTGGAGA
GGCTATTCGGCTATGACTGGGCACAACAGACAATCGGCTGCTCTGATGCCGCCGTGTTCCGGCTGTCAGC
GCAGGGGCGCCCGGTTCTTTTTGTCAAGACCGACCTGTCCGGTGCCCTGAATGAACTGCAGGACGAGGCA
GCGCGGCTATCGTGGCTGGCCACGACGGGCGTTCCTTGCGCAGCTGTGCTCGACGTTGTCACTGAAGCGG
GAAGGGACTGGCTGCTATTGGGCGAAGTGCCGGGGCAGGATCTCCTGTCATCTCACCTTGCTCCTGCCGA
GAAAGTATCCATCATGGCTGATGCAATGCGGCGGCTGCATACGCTTGATCCGGCTACCTGCCCATTCGAC
CACCAAGCGAAACATCGCATCGAGCGAGCACGTACTCGGATGGAAGCCGGTCTTGTCGATCAGGATGATC
TGGACGAAGAGCATCAGGGGCTCGCGCCAGCCGAACTGTTCGCCAGGCTCAAGGCGCGCATGCCCGACGG
CGAGGATCTCGTCGTGACCCATGGCGATGCCTGCTTGCCGAATATCATGGTGGAAAATGGCCGCTTTTCT
GGATTCATCGACTGTGGCCGGCTGGGTGTGGCGGACCGCTATCAGGACATAGCGTTGGCTACCCGTGATA
TTGCTGAAGAGCTTGGCGGCGAATGGGCTGACCGCTTCCTCGTGCTTTACGGTATCGCCGCTCCCGATTC
GCAGCGCATCGCCTTCTATCGCCTTCTTGACGAGTTCTTCTGAGCGGGACTCTGGGGTTCGAAATGACCG
ACCAAGCGACGCCCAACCTGCCATCACGAGATTTCGATTCCACCGCCGCCTTCTATGAAAGGTTGGGCTT
CGGAATCGTTTTCCGGGACGCCGGCTGGATGATCCTCCAGCGCGGGGATCTCATGCTGGAGTTCTTCGCC
CACCCCAACTTGTTTATTGCAGCTTATAATGGTTACAAATAAAGCAATAGCATCACAAATTTCACAAATA
AAGCATTTTTTTCACTGCATTCTAGTTGTGGTTTGTCCAAACTCATCAATGTATCTTATCATGTCTGTAT
ACCGTCGACCTCTAGCTAGAGCTTGGCGTAATCATGGTCATAGCTGTTTCCTGTGTGAAATTGTTATCCG
CTCACAATTCCACACAACATACGAGCCGGAAGCATAAAGTGTAAAGCCTGGGGTGCCTAATGAGTGAGCT
AACTCACATTAATTGCGTTGCGCTCACTGCCCGCTTTCCAGTCGGGAAACCTGTCGTGCCAGCTGCATTA
ATGAATCGGCCAACGCGCGGGGAGAGGCGGTTTGCGTATTGGGCGCTCTTCCGCTTCCTCGCTCACTGAC
TCGCTGCGCTCGGTCGTTCGGCTGCGGCGAGCGGTATCAGCTCACTCAAAGGCGGTAATACGGTTATCCA
CAGAATCAGGGGATAACGCAGGAAAGAACATGTGAGCAAAAGGCCAGCAAAAGGCCAGGAACCGTAAAAA
GGCCGCGTTGCTGGCGTTTTTCCATAGGCTCCGCCCCCCTGACGAGCATCACAAAAATCGACGCTCAAGT
CAGAGGTGGCGAAACCCGACAGGACTATAAAGATACCAGGCGTTTCCCCCTGGAAGCTCCCTCGTGCGCT
CTCCTGTTCCGACCCTGCCGCTTACCGGATACCTGTCCGCCTTTCTCCCTTCGGGAAGCGTGGCGCTTTC
TCATAGCTCACGCTGTAGGTATCTCAGTTCGGTGTAGGTCGTTCGCTCCAAGCTGGGCTGTGTGCACGAA
CCCCCCGTTCAGCCCGACCGCTGCGCCTTATCCGGTAACTATCGTCTTGAGTCCAACCCGGTAAGACACG
ACTTATCGCCACTGGCAGCAGCCACTGGTAACAGGATTAGCAGAGCGAGGTATGTAGGCGGTGCTACAGA
GTTCTTGAAGTGGTGGCCTAACTACGGCTACACTAGAAGAACAGTATTTGGTATCTGCGCTCTGCTGAAG
CCAGTTACCTTCGGAAAAAGAGTTGGTAGCTCTTGATCCGGCAAACAAACCACCGCTGGTAGCGGTGGTT
TTTTTGTTTGCAAGCAGCAGATTACGCGCAGAAAAAAAGGATCTCAAGAAGATCCTTTGATCTTTTCTAC
GGGGTCTGACGCTCAGTGGAACGAAAACTCACGTTAAGGGATTTTGGTCATGAGATTATCAAAAAGGATC
TTCACCTAGATCCTTTTAAATTAAAAATGAAGTTTTAAATCAATCTAAAGTATATATGAGTAAACTTGGT
CTGACAGTTACCAATGCTTAATCAGTGAGGCACCTATCTCAGCGATCTGTCTATTTCGTTCATCCATAGT
TGCCTGACTCCCCGTCGTGTAGATAACTACGATACGGGAGGGCTTACCATCTGGCCCCAGTGCTGCAATG
ATACCGCGAGACCCACGCTCACCGGCTCCAGATTTATCAGCAATAAACCAGCCAGCCGGAAGGGCCGAGC
GCAGAAGTGGTCCTGCAACTTTATCCGCCTCCATCCAGTCTATTAATTGTTGCCGGGAAGCTAGAGTAAG
TAGTTCGCCAGTTAATAGTTTGCGCAACGTTGTTGCCATTGCTACAGGCATCGTGGTGTCACGCTCGTCG
TTTGGTATGGCTTCATTCAGCTCCGGTTCCCAACGATCAAGGCGAGTTACATGATCCCCCATGTTGTGCA
AAAAAGCGGTTAGCTCCTTCGGTCCTCCGATCGTTGTCAGAAGTAAGTTGGCCGCAGTGTTATCACTCAT
GGTTATGGCAGCACTGCATAATTCTCTTACTGTCATGCCATCCGTAAGATGCTTTTCTGTGACTGGTGAG
TACTCAACCAAGTCATTCTGAGAATAGTGTATGCGGCGACCGAGTTGCTCTTGCCCGGCGTCAATACGGG
ATAATACCGCGCCACATAGCAGAACTTTAAAAGTGCTCATCATTGGAAAACGTTCTTCGGGGCGAAAACT
CTCAAGGATCTTACCGCTGTTGAGATCCAGTTCGATGTAACCCACTCGTGCACCCAACTGATCTTCAGCA
TCTTTTACTTTCACCAGCGTTTCTGGGTGAGCAAAAACAGGAAGGCAAAATGCCGCAAAAAAGGGAATAA
GGGCGACACGGAAATGTTGAATACTCATACTCTTCCTTTTTCAATATTATTGAAGCATTTATCAGGGTTA
TTGTCTCATGAGCGGATACATATTTGAATGTATTTAGAAAAATAAACAAATAGGGGTTCCGCGCACATTT
CCCCGAAAAGTGCCACCTGACGTCGACGGATCGGGAGATCTCCCGATCCCCTATGGTGCACTCTCAGTAC
AATCTGCTCTGATGCCGCATAGTTAAGCCAGTATCTGCTCCCTGCTTGTGTGTTGGAGGTCGCTGAGTAG
TGCGCGAGCAAAATTTAAGCTACAACAAGGCAAGGCTTGACCGACAATTGCATGAAGAATCTGCTTAGGG
TTAGGCGTTTTGCGCTGCTTCGCGATGTACGGGCCAGATATACGCGTT
Features (pLannotate 1.2.2; 23 found; start..end, strand, type, name):
      1..380     +  enhancer       CMV enhancer: human cytomegalovirus immediate early enhancer
    381..584     +  promoter       CMV promoter: human cytomegalovirus (CMV) immediate early promoter
    580..613     +  LTR            5' LTR (truncated) (fragment): truncated 5' long terminal repeat (LTR) from HIV-1
    629..647     +  promoter       T7 promoter: promoter for bacteriophage T7 RNA polymerase
    806..826     +  CDS            3xFLAG (fragment): three tandem FLAG® epitope tags
    839..1834    +  CDS            MC4R: MC4R_HUMAN - Experimental evidence at protein level: Swiss-Prot protein existence level 1. Receptor specific to the heptapeptide core common to adrenocorticotropic hormone and alpha-, beta-, and gamma-MSH. Plays a central role in energy homeostasis and somatic growth. This receptor is mediated by G proteins that stimulate adenylate cyclase (cAMP). From Homo sapiens (Human).
   1955..2568    +  CDS            TetR (fragment): tetracycline repressor TetR; tetR from transposon Tn10; TetR binds to the tetracycline operator tetO to inhibit transcription. This inhibition can be relieved by adding tetracycline or doxycycline.
   2720..2953    +  CDS            VP16 AD: transcriptional activation domain of herpes simplex virus protein VP16 (Triezenberg et al., 1988; Cousens et al., 1989); UL48
   2994..3218    +  polyA_signal   bGH poly(A) signal: bovine growth hormone polyadenylation signal
   3222..3243    +  promoter       SV40 promoter (fragment): SV40 enhancer and early promoter
   3264..3692    +  rep_origin     f1 ori (sequence partly withheld): f1 bacteriophage origin of replication; arrow indicates direction of (+) strand synthesis
   3706..4035    +  promoter       SV40 promoter: SV40 enhancer and early promoter
   4102..4893    +  CDS            neo: KKA2_KLEPN - Also known as kan, nptII. Experimental evidence at protein level: Swiss-Prot protein existence level 1. Resistance to kanamycin, neomycin, paromomycin, ribostamycin, butirosin and gentamicin B. From Klebsiella pneumoniae.
   4917..5075    +  CDS            ble (fragment): BLE_KLEPN - Experimental evidence at protein level: Swiss-Prot protein existence level 1. Binding protein with a strong affinity to the bleomycin family of antibiotics. Binds to CL990; an antimitotic-antibiotic compound. From Klebsiella pneumoniae.
   5070..5191    +  polyA_signal   SV40 poly(A) signal: SV40 polyadenylation signal
   5264..5280    -  protein_bind   lac operator: The lac repressor binds to the lac operator to inhibit transcription in E. coli. This inhibition can be relieved by adding lactose or isopropyl-β-D-thiogalactopyranoside (IPTG). lac repressor encoded by lacI
   5288..5318    -  promoter       lac promoter: promoter for the E. coli lac operon
   5333..5354    -  protein_bind   CAP binding site: CAP binding activates transcription in the presence of cAMP. E. coli catabolite activator protein
   5367..5459    -  CDS            lacI (fragment): lac repressor; lacI; The lac repressor binds to the lac operator to inhibit transcription in E. coli. This inhibition can be relieved by adding lactose or isopropyl-β-D-thiogalactopyranoside (IPTG).
   5642..6230    -  rep_origin     ori: high-copy-number ColE1/pMB1/pBR322/pUC origin of replication
   6401..7261    -  CDS            AmpR: β-lactamase; bla; confers resistance to ampicillin, carbenicillin, and related antibiotics
   7262..7366    -  promoter       AmpR promoter: bla
   7425..7477    -  misc_feature   bom (fragment): basis of mobility region from pBR322
