[The description below was written by a language model from this plasmid's Addgene catalogue record and pLannotate feature annotations shown in this document.]
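Description:
MC4R-Tango is a mammalian expression plasmid from the PRESTO-Tango GPCR collection, built on an "empty Tango" backbone that derives from pcDNA3.1(+). It replicates at high copy in E. coli from a ColE1/pUC-type origin and is selected with ampicillin (AmpR under its own bla promoter). It also carries an f1 origin. For selection in mammalian cells, an SV40 early promoter drives the neomycin phosphotransferase gene, followed by an SV40 polyadenylation signal, conferring G418 resistance. The annotated short fragments of an HIV-1 LTR, ble, lacI and an extra SV40 promoter piece appear to be backbone remnants or incidental matches, not functional elements.

The payload is a single fusion open reading frame driven by the CMV enhancer/promoter and terminated by the bGH polyadenylation signal; a T7 promoter lies upstream of the coding region. An N-terminal FLAG epitope supplied by the backbone precedes the 996 bp human MC4R coding sequence, the melanocortin 4 receptor, a Gs-coupled receptor involved in energy homeostasis. Downstream of the receptor, the annotation shows TetR and the VP16 activation domain, which together form the tTA transcription factor. The short linker between MC4R and tTA is not annotated, so its content is not stated in the record.

In the Tango design named in the record, arrestin translocation to the activated receptor leads to transcriptional activation by tTA, giving a G protein-independent readout of receptor activation. The construct is intended for parallel screening of ligands across the druggable human GPCRome. The depositor notes that the restriction site downstream of tTA may be XbaI rather than XhoI in most vectors of this series.
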