Addgene plasmid #66430: MC4R-Tango
Purpose: Expression of G protein-coupled receptors for PRESTO-Tango: parallel receptorome expression and screening via transcriptional output, with transcriptional activation following arrestin translocation
Depositing lab: Bryan Roth. Depositing organization: University of North Carolina at Chapel Hill. Publication: PRESTO-Tango as an open-source resource for interrogation of the druggable human GPCRome. Kroeze WK, Sassano MF, Huang XP, Lansu K, McCorvy JD, Giguere PM, Sciaky N, Roth BL. Nat Struct Mol Biol. 2015 May;22(5):362-9. doi: 10.1038/nsmb.3014. Epub 2015 Apr 20. PubMed 25895059.
Backbone
  Vector backbone: empty Tango
  Backbone size w/o insert (bp): 6632
  Vector type: Mammalian Expression
  Selectable markers: Neomycin (select with G418)
Growth in bacteria
  Bacterial resistance: Ampicillin, 100 μg/mL
  Growth temperature: 37°C
  Growth strain: DH5alpha
  Copy number: High Copy
Gene/Insert
  Gene/Insert name: MC4R
  Species: H. sapiens (human)
  Insert size (bp): 996
  Entrez Gene: MC4R (a.k.a. BMIQ20)
  Promoter: CMV
  Tag / fusion protein: FLAG (N terminal on backbone)
  Cloning method: Restriction Enzyme; 5′ cloning site NotI (not destroyed); 3′ cloning site XhoI (unknown if destroyed)
  Sequencing primers: 5′ CMV-F; 3′ Tet-R
Terms and licenses: Academic/Nonprofit Terms; Industry Terms: Not Available to Industry
Depositor comments: Please note: Most of the PRESTO-Tango vectors do not contain the XhoI cut site downstream of the tTA sequence and instead carry an XbaI site. If you need to perform an XhoI digest we recommend sequencing with a forward primer at the C-terminus of tTA to determine which of the two sites is present. Suggested primer: 5-gagctccacttagacggcgagg-3. Original backbone was pcDNA3.1(+). These plasmids were generated as part of the Illuminating the Druggable Genome (IDG) program sponsored by the NIH Common Fund. The goal of this program is to identify, gather, and distribute information and resources for proteins that currently are not well-studied yet belong to commonly drug-targeted protein families: protein kinases, non-olfactory G-protein coupled receptors (GPCRs), and ion channels. The IDG program is designed to develop fundamental research tools for understudied proteins, elucidate their function, and disseminate the IDG-related resources and data to the greater scientific community.
How to cite: MC4R-Tango was a gift from Bryan Roth (Addgene plasmid # 66430 ; http://n2t.net/addgene:66430 ; RRID:Addgene_66430)
